>Addgene plasmid #63349 | pFusX3-3 | depositor partial sequence | sequence record 105216 | pFusX3_AAG
AGTCTTAAGCGTCTCCATGGCCTGACCCCGGACCAAGTGGTGGCTATCGCCAGCAACATTGGCGGCAAGC
AAGCGCTCGAAACGGTGCAGCGGCTGTTGCCGGTGCTGTGCCAGGACCATGGCCTCACACCCGATCAGGT
CGTGGCTATCGCCAGCAACATTGGCGGCAAGCAAGCGCTCGAAACGGTGCAGCGGCTGTTGCCGGTGCTG
TGCCAGGACCATGGCCTGACCCCGGACCAAGTGGTGGCTATCGCCAGCAACAATGGCGGCAAGCAAGCGC
TCGAAACGGTGCAGCGGCTGTTGCCGGTGCTGTGCCAGGACCATGGCCTGCGAGACGTC
