>Addgene plasmid #63349 | pFusX3-3 | depositor partial sequence | sequence record 105217 | FusX3
CGTCTCCATGGCCTGACCCCGGACCAAGTGGTGGCTATCGAGACCGGCGCCGCTACGGGCGCGTCCCATT
CGCCATTCAGGCTGCGCAACTGTTGGGAAGGGCGATCGGTGCGGGCTCTTCGCTATTACGCCAGCTGGCG
AAAGGGGGATGTGCTGCAAGGCGATTAAGTTGGGAACGCCAGGGTTTTCCCAGTCACGACGTTGTAAAAC
GACGGCCAGTGAGCGCGCGTAATCGACTCACTATAGGGCGAATTGGGTACCGGGCCCCCCCTCGAGGTCC
TCCAGCTTTTGTTCCCTTTAGTGAGGGTTAATTGCGCGCTTGGCGTAATCATGGTCATAGCTGTTTCCTG
TGTGAAATTGTTATCCGCTCACAATTCCACACAACATACGAGCCGGAAGCATAAAGTGTAAAGCCTGGGG
TGCCTAATGAGTGAGCTAACTCACATTAATTGCGTTGCGCTCACTGCCCGCTTTCCACCGGTGGTCTCTG
GCGGCAAGCAAGCGCTCGAAACGGTGCAGCGGCTGTTGCCGGTGCTGTGCCAGGACCATGGCCTGCGAGA
CGTCTAGACCAGCCAGGACAGAAATGCCTCGACTTCGCTGCTACCCAAGGTTGCCGGGTGACGCACACCG
TGGAAACGGATGAAGGCACGAACCCAGTGGACATAAGCCTGTTCGGTTCGTAAGCTGTAATGCAAGTAGC
GTATGCGCTCACGCAACTGGTCCAGAACCTTGACCGAACGCAGCGGTGGTAACGGCGCAGTGGCGGTTTT
CATGGCTTGTTATGACTGTTTTTTTGGGGTACAGTCTATGCCTCGGGCATCCAAGCAGCAAGCGCGTTAC
GCCGTGGGTCGATGTTTGATGTTATGGAGCAGCAACGATGTTACGCAGCAGGGCAGTCGCCCTAAAACAA
AGTTAAACATTATGAGGGAAGCGGTGATCGCCGAAGTATCGACTCAACTATCAGAGGTAGTTGGCGTCAT
CGAGCGCCATCTCGAACCGACGTTGCTGGCCGTACATTTGTACGGCTCCGCAGTGGATGGCGGCCTGAAG
CCACACAGTGATATTGATTTGCTGGTTACGGTGACCGTAAGGCTTGATGAAACAACGCGGCGAGCTTTGA
TCAACGACCTTTTGGAAACTTCGGCTTCCCCTGGAGAGAGCGAGATTCTCCGCGCTGTAGAAGTCACCAT
TGTTGTGCACGACGACATCATTCCGTGGCGTTATCCAGCTAAGCGCGAACTGCAATTTGGAGAATGGCAG
CGCAATGACATTCTTGCAGGTATCTTCGAGCCAGCCACGATCGACATTGATCTGGCTATCTTGCTGACAA
AAGCAAGAGAACATAGCGTTGCCTTGGTAGGTCCAGCGGCGGAGGAACTCTTTGATCCGGTTCCTGAACA
GGATCTATTTGAGGCGCTAAATGAAACCTTAACGCTATGGAACTCGCCGCCCGACTGGGCTGGCGATGAG
CGAAATGTAGTGCTTACGTTGTCCCGCATTTGGTACAGCGCAGTAACCGGCAAAATCGCGCCGAAGGATG
TCGCTGCCGACTGGGCAATGGAGCGCCTGCCGGCCCAGTATCAGCCCGTCATACTTGAAGCTAGACAGGC
TTATCTTGGACAAGAAGAAGATCGCTTGGCCTCGCGCGCAGATCAGTTGGAAGAATTTGTCCACTACGTG
AAAGGCGAGATCACCAAGGTAGTCGGCAAATAACCCTCGAGCCACCCATGACCAAAATCCCTTAACGTGA
GTTACGCGTCGTTCCACTGAGCGTCAGACCCCGTAGAAAAGATCAAAGGATCTTCTTGAGATCCTTTTTT
TCTGCGCGTAATCTGCTGCTTGCAAACAAAAAAACCACCGCTACCAGCGGTGGTTTGTTTGCCGGATCAA
GAGCTACCAACTCTTTTTCCGAAGGTAACTGGCTTCAGCAGAGCGCAGATACCAAATACTGTCCTTCTAG
TGTAGCCGTAGTTAGGCCACCACTTCAAGAACTCTGTAGCACCGCCTACATACCTCGCTCTGCTAATCCT
GTTACCAGTGGCTGCTGCCAGTGGCGATAAGTCGTGTCTTACCGGGTTGGACTCAAGACGATAGTTACCG
GATAAGGCGCAGCGGTCGGGCTGAACGGGGGGTTCGTGCACACAGCCCAGCTTGGAGCGAACGACCTACA
CCGAACTGAGATACCTACAGCGTGAGCATTGAGAAAGCGCCACGCTTCCCGAAGGGAGAAAGGCGGACAG
GTATCCGGTAAGCGGCAGGGTCGGAACAGGAGAGCGCACGAGGGAGCTTCCAGGGGGAAACGCCTGGTAT
CTTTATAGTCCTGTCGGGTTTCGCCACCTCTGACTTGAGCGTCGATTTTTGTGATGCTCGTCAGGGGGGC
GGAGCCTATGGAAAAACGCCAGCAACGCGGCCTTTTTACGGTTCCTGGCCTTTTGCTGGCCTTTTGCTCA
CATGTTCTTTCCTGCGTTATCCCCTGATTCTGTGGATAACCGTATTACCGCCTTTGAGTGAGCTGATACC
GCTCGCCGCAGCCGAACGACCGAGCGCAGCGAGTCAGTGAGCGAGGAAGCGGAAGAGCGCCCAATACGCA
AACCGCCTCTCCCCGCGCGTTGGCCGATTCATTAATGCAGCTGGCACGACAGGTTTCCCGACTGGAAAGC
GGGCAGTGAGCGCAACGCAATTAATACGCGTACCGCTAGCCAGGAAGAGTTTGTAGAAACGCAAAAAGGC
CATCCGTCAGGATGGCCTTCTGCTTAGTTTGATGCCTGGCAGTTTATGGCGGGCGTCCTGCCCGCCACCC
TCCGGGCCGTTGCTTCACAACGTTCAAATCCGCTCCCGGCGGATTTGTCCTACTCAGGAGAGCGTTCACC
GACAAACAACAGATAAAACGAAAGGCCCAGTCTTCCGACTGAGCCTTTCGTTTTATTTGATGCCTGGCAG
TTCCCTACTCTCGCGTTAACGCTAGCATGGATGTTTTCCCAGTCACGACGTTGTAAAACGACGGCCAGTC
TTAAG
