>Addgene plasmid #63349 | pFusX3-3 | addgene partial sequence | sequence record 115421 | pCR8_R1 5'-cgaaccgaacaggcttatgt-3'
GTGCGTCACCCGGCAACCTTGGGTAGCAGCGAAGTCGAGGCATTTCTGTCCTGGCTGGTCTAGACGTCTC
GCAGGCCATGGTCCTGGCACAGCACCGGCAACAGCCGCTGCACCGTTTCGAGCGCTTGCTTGCCGCCATT
GTTGCTGGCGATAGCCACCACTTGGTCCGGGGTCAGGCCATGGTCCTGGCACAGCACCGGCAACAGCCGC
TGCACCGTTTCGAGCGCTTGCTTGCCGCCAATGTTGCTGGCGATAGCCACGACCTGATCGGGTGTGAGGC
CATGGTCCTGGCACAGCACCGGCAACAGCCGCTGCACCGTTTCGAGCGCTTGCTTGCCGCCAATGTTGCT
GGCGATAGCCACCACTTGGTCCGGGGTCAGGCCATGGAGACGCTTAAGACTGGCCGTCGTTTTACAACGT
CGTGACTGGGAAAACATCCATGCTAGCGTTAACGCGAGAGTAGGGAACTGCCAGGCATCAAATAAAACGA
AAGGCTCAGTCGGAAGACTGGGCCTTTCGTTTTATCTGTTGTTTGTCGGTGAACGCTCTCCTGAGTAGGA
CAAATCCGCCGGGAGCGGATTTGAACGTTGTGAAGCAACGGCCCGGAGGGTGGCGGGCAGGACGCCCGCC
ATAAACTGCCAGGCATCAAACTAAGCAGAAGGCCATCCTGACGGATGGCCTTTTTGCGTTTCTACAAACT
CTTCCTG
