[The description below was written by a language model from this plasmid's Addgene catalogue record.]
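Description:
pFusX3-3 is a bacterial library plasmid from the FusX system, a one-step method for assembling TALE repeat arrays used in TALEN construction and related genome-targeting applications. It is built on the FusX3 backbone, recorded as about 3 kb without the insert, and is classed as a TALEN-type vector. It is maintained as a high-copy plasmid in standard E. coli cloning strains under spectinomycin selection. The record does not name the origin of replication, and no feature table is provided, so the exact layout of the backbone elements cannot be described here.

The payload is a synthetic, unmutated trimer of TALE repeats carrying the repeat-variable diresidues NI, NI and NN. Under the standard TALE code, NI recognises adenine and NN recognises guanine, which matches the alternative insert name indicating an AAG target triplet. This plasmid supplies RVD positions 7 to 9 of the final array, so it is one member of a position-specific library in which each plasmid holds a pre-assembled three-repeat block for a given triplet at a given position. The trimer was cloned through BsaI sites that were destroyed in the process, which is typical of Golden Gate-style construction with type IIS enzymes. The record does not state which sites release the block during downstream assembly.

In use, a plasmid of this kind is chosen to match the target DNA sequence and combined with the corresponding blocks for the other positions to build a full-length TALE DNA-binding domain in a single reaction. No promoter or expression elements are recorded, consistent with its role as an assembly intermediate rather than an expression vector.
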