Addgene plasmid #63349: pFusX3-3
Purpose: Encodes RVD positions 7-9 in TALEN assembly
Depositing lab: Stephen Ekker. Depositing organization: Mayo Foundation for Medical Education and Research. Publication: FusX: A rapid one-step TALE assembly system for genome science. Ma AC, McNulty MS, Tanya PL, Jarryd CM, Martinez-Galvez G, Argue DP, Lee HB, Urban MD, Bullard CE, Blackburn PR, Man TK, Clark KJ, Ekker SC. Hum Gene Ther. 2016 Jun;27(6):451-63. doi: 10.1089/hum.2015.172 PubMed 26854857.
Backbone
  Vector backbone: FusX3
  Backbone size w/o insert (bp): 3015
  Vector type: TALEN
Growth in bacteria
  Bacterial resistance: Spectinomycin, 50 μg/mL
  Growth temperature: 37°C
  Growth strain: DH5alpha
  Copy number: High Copy
Gene/Insert
  Gene/Insert name: NI NI NN (alt name: X3_AAG)
  Species: Synthetic
  Mutation: none
  Cloning method: Restriction Enzyme; 5′ cloning site BsaI (destroyed during cloning); 3′ cloning site BsaI (destroyed during cloning)
  Sequencing primers: 5′ pCR8_F1; 3′ pCR8_R1
Terms and licenses: Academic/Nonprofit Terms; Industry Terms: Not Available to Industry
How to cite: pFusX3-3 was a gift from Stephen Ekker (Addgene plasmid # 63349 ; http://n2t.net/addgene:63349 ; RRID:Addgene_63349)
